Addgene plasmid #53371: pSQT834
Purpose: Csy4 and Cas9 nuclease expression plasmid
Depositing lab: Keith Joung. Publication: Dimeric CRISPR RNA-guided FokI nucleases for highly specific genome editing. Tsai SQ, Wyvekens N, Khayter C, Foden JA, Thapar V, Reyon D, Goodwin MJ, Aryee MJ, Joung JK. Nat Biotechnol. 2014 Apr 25. doi: 10.1038/nbt.2908. PubMed 24770325.
Backbone
  Vector backbone: pCAG-CFP
  Vector type: Mammalian Expression, CRISPR
Growth in bacteria
  Bacterial resistance: Ampicillin, 100 μg/mL
  Growth temperature: 37°C
  Growth strain: XL1 Blue
  Copy number: High Copy
Gene/Insert
  Gene/Insert name: Csy4-T2A-Cas9-NLS (alt names: Csy4; Cas9)
  Species: H. sapiens (human)
  Promoter: CAG
  Cloning method: Unknown
  Sequencing primers: 5′ pCAG-F; 3′ Bglob-pA-R
Terms and licenses: Academic/Nonprofit Terms; Industry Terms: Not Available to Industry
How to cite: pSQT834 was a gift from Keith Joung (Addgene plasmid # 53371 ; http://n2t.net/addgene:53371 ; RRID:Addgene_53371)
