[The description below was written by a language model from this plasmid's Addgene catalogue record and pLannotate feature annotations shown in this document.]
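Description:
pSQT834 is a 9.65 kb mammalian expression plasmid for CRISPR work, built on the pCAG-CFP backbone, that co-expresses the Csy4 endoribonuclease and Cas9 nuclease from one transcript. It is propagated in E. coli as a high-copy plasmid through a ColE1/pUC-type origin and selected with ampicillin via the β-lactamase gene and its own promoter. The backbone also carries remnants of a lac promoter/operator region, small lacI fragments, an SV40 origin with a fragment of the SV40 promoter, and an SV40 poly(A) signal. No mammalian selection marker is annotated.

The payload is driven by the CAG promoter, annotated as its three parts: the CMV immediate-early enhancer, the chicken β-actin promoter and a chimeric β-actin/β-globin intron, which together give strong constitutive expression in many mammalian cell types. Downstream lies the Csy4 coding sequence (Cas6f, matched to the Pseudomonas aeruginosa protein), followed by Streptococcus pyogenes Cas9. According to the catalogue entry the two are joined by a T2A self-cleaving peptide and Cas9 carries a nuclear localization signal; neither element is annotated separately, though the gaps flanking the Cas9 coding sequence could accommodate them. A 3xFLAG epitope tag follows Cas9, allowing detection of the protein, and the transcript ends with a rabbit β-globin polyadenylation signal. The short "HBB" match there is probably residual globin sequence from the terminator region. The catalogue lists the species as human although both enzymes are bacterial; the record does not say whether this refers to codon optimisation.

Csy4 cleaves RNA at its specific recognition hairpins, so supplying it alongside Cas9 allows individual guide RNAs to be released from a longer Csy4-site-flanked transcript, supporting multiplexed guide expression. The guide RNAs themselves must come from a separate construct.
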