Features (pLannotate 1.2.2; 20 found; start..end, strand, type, name):
      4..383     +  enhancer       CMV enhancer: human cytomegalovirus immediate early enhancer
    386..661     +  promoter       chicken β-actin promoter: No description available
    662..1670    +  intron         chimeric intron: chimera between introns from chicken β-actin and rabbit β-globin
   1719..1755    +  misc_feature   MCS (fragment): multiple cloning site
   1769..2329    +  CDS            cas6f: CAS6_PSEAB - Also known as csy4. Experimental evidence at protein level: Swiss-Prot protein existence level 1. CRISPR (clustered regularly interspaced short palindromic repeat) is an adaptive immune system that provides protection against mobile genetic elements (viruses, transposable elements and conjugative plasmids). CRISPR clusters contain sequences complementary to antecedent mobile elements and target invading nucleic acids. CRISPR clusters are transcribed and processed into CRISPR RNA (crRNA). Processes pre-crRNA into individual crRNA units. Absolutely required for crRNA production or s
   2384..6487    +  CDS            cas9: CAS9_STRP1 - Also known as csn1 From Streptococcus pyogenes serotype M1.
   6521..6586    +  CDS            3xFLAG: three tandem FLAG® epitope tags, followed by an enterokinase cleavage site
   6599..6670    +  CDS            HBB (fragment): HBB_PONPY - Experimental evidence at transcript level: Swiss-Prot protein existence level 2. Involved in oxygen transport from the lung to the various peripheral tissues. From Pongo pygmaeus (Bornean orangutan).
   6741..6796    +  polyA_signal   β-globin poly(A) signal: rabbit β-globin polyadenylation signal (Gil and Proudfoot, 1987)
   7181..7197    -  protein_bind   lac operator: The lac repressor binds to the lac operator to inhibit transcription in E. coli. This inhibition can be relieved by adding lactose or isopropyl-β-D-thiogalactopyranoside (IPTG). lac repressor encoded by lacI
   7205..7235    -  promoter       lac promoter: promoter for the E. coli lac operon
   7250..7271    -  protein_bind   CAP binding site: CAP binding activates transcription in the presence of cAMP. E. coli catabolite activator protein
   7284..7323    -  CDS            lacI (fragment): lac repressor; lacI; The lac repressor binds to the lac operator to inhibit transcription in E. coli. This inhibition can be relieved by adding lactose or isopropyl-β-D-thiogalactopyranoside (IPTG).
   7330..7352    +  promoter       SV40 promoter (fragment): SV40 enhancer and early promoter
   7376..7511    +  rep_origin     SV40 ori: SV40 origin of replication
   7531..7665    +  polyA_signal   SV40 poly(A) signal: SV40 polyadenylation signal
   7667..7721    -  CDS            lacI (fragment): lac repressor; lacI; The lac repressor binds to the lac operator to inhibit transcription in E. coli. This inhibition can be relieved by adding lactose or isopropyl-β-D-thiogalactopyranoside (IPTG).
   7904..8492    -  rep_origin     ori: high-copy-number ColE1/pMB1/pBR322/pUC origin of replication
   8663..9523    -  CDS            AmpR: β-lactamase; bla; confers resistance to ampicillin, carbenicillin, and related antibiotics
   9524..9628    -  promoter       AmpR promoter: bla
>Addgene plasmid #53371 | pSQT834 | depositor full sequence | sequence record 83238 | pSQT834 sequence 9654 bps
GTCGACATTGATTATTGACTAGTTATTAATAGTAATCAATTACGGGGTCATTAGTTCATAGCCCATATAT
GGAGTTCCGCGTTACATAACTTACGGTAAATGGCCCGCCTGGCTGACCGCCCAACGACCCCCGCCCATTG
ACGTCAATAATGACGTATGTTCCCATAGTAACGCCAATAGGGACTTTCCATTGACGTCAATGGGTGGACT
ATTTACGGTAAACTGCCCACTTGGCAGTACATCAAGTGTATCATATGCCAAGTACGCCCCCTATTGACGT
CAATGACGGTAAATGGCCCGCCTGGCATTATGCCCAGTACATGACCTTATGGGACTTTCCTACTTGGCAG
TACATCTACGTATTAGTCATCGCTATTACCATGGGTCGAGGTGAGCCCCACGTTCTGCTTCACTCTCCCC
ATCTCCCCCCCCTCCCCACCCCCAATTTTGTATTTATTTATTTTTTAATTATTTTGTGCAGCGATGGGGG
CGGGGGGGGGGGGGGCGCGCGCCAGGCGGGGCGGGGCGGGGCGAGGGGCGGGGCGGGGCGAGGCGGAGAG
GTGCGGCGGCAGCCAATCAGAGCGGCGCGCTCCGAAAGTTTCCTTTTATGGCGAGGCGGCGGCGGCGGCG
GCCCTATAAAAAGCGAAGCGCGCGGCGGGCGGGAGTCGCTGCGTTGCCTTCGCCCCGTGCCCCGCTCCGC
GCCGCCTCGCGCCGCCCGCCCCGGCTCTGACTGACCGCGTTACTCCCACAGGTGAGCGGGCGGGACGGCC
CTTCTCCTCCGGGCTGTAATTAGCGCTTGGTTTAATGACGGCTCGTTTCTTTTCTGTGGCTGCGTGAAAG
CCTTAAAGGGCTCCGGGAGGGCCCTTTGTGCGGGGGGGAGCGGCTCGGGGGGTGCGTGCGTGTGTGTGTG
CGTGGGGAGCGCCGCGTGCGGCCCGCGCTGCCCGGCGGCTGTGAGCGCTGCGGGCGCGGCGCGGGGCTTT
GTGCGCTCCGCGTGTGCGCGAGGGGAGCGCGGCCGGGGGCGGTGCCCCGCGGTGCGGGGGGGCTGCGAGG
GGAACAAAGGCTGCGTGCGGGGTGTGTGCGTGGGGGGGTGAGCAGGGGGTGTGGGCGCGGCGGTCGGGCT
GTAACCCCCCCCTGCACCCCCCTCCCCGAGTTGCTGAGCACGGCCCGGCTTCGGGTGCGGGGCTCCGTGC
GGGGCGTGGCGCGGGGCTCGCCGTGCCGGGCGGGGGGTGGCGGCAGGTGGGGGTGCCGGGCGGGGCGGGG
CCGCCTCGGGCCGGGGAGGGCTCGGGGGAGGGGCGCGGCGGCCCCGGAGCGCCGGCGGCTGTCGAGGCGC
GGCGAGCCGCAGCCATTGCCTTTTATGGTAATCGTGCGAGAGGGCGCAGGGACTTCCTTTGTCCCAAATC
TGGCGGAGCCGAAATCTGGGAGGCGCCGCCGCACCCCCTCTAGCGGGCGCGGGCGAAGCGGTGCGGCGCC
GGCAGGAAGGAAATGGGCGGGGAGGGCCTTCGTGCGTCGCCGCGCCGCCGTCCCCTTCTCCATCTCCAGC
CTCGGGGCTGCCGCAGGGGGACGGCTGCCTTCGGGGGGGACGGGGCAGGGCGGGGTTCGGCTTCTGGCGT
GTGACCGGCGGCTCTAGAGCCTCTGCTAACCATGTTCATGCCTTCTTCTTTTTCCTACAGCTCCTGGGCA
ACGTGCTGGTTATTGTGCTGTCTCATCATTTTGGCAAAGAATTCTGCAGTCGACGGTACCGCGGGCCCGG
GATCCACCGGTCGCCACCATGGACCACTACCTCGACATTCGCTTGCGACCGGACCCGGAATTTCCCCCGG
CGCAACTCATGAGCGTGCTCTTCGGCAAGCTCCACCAGGCCCTGGTGGCACAGGGCGGGGACAGGATCGG
CGTGAGCTTCCCCGACCTCGACGAAAGCCGCTCCCGGCTGGGCGAGCGCCTGCGCATTCATGCCTCGGCG
GACGACCTTCGTGCCCTGCTCGCCCGGCCCTGGCTGGAAGGGTTGCGGGACCATCTGCAATTCGGAGAAC
CGGCAGTCGTGCCTCACCCCACACCGTACCGTCAGGTCAGTCGGGTTCAGGCGAAAAGCAATCCGGAACG
CCTGCGGCGGCGGCTCATGCGCCGGCACGATCTGAGTGAGGAGGAGGCTCGGAAACGCATTCCCGATACG
GTCGCGAGAGCCTTGGACCTGCCCTTCGTCACGCTACGCAGCCAGAGCACCGGACAGCACTTCCGTCTCT
TCATCCGCCACGGGCCGTTGCAGGTGACGGCAGAGGAAGGAGGATTCACCTGTTACGGGTTGAGCAAAGG
AGGTTTCGTTCCCTGGTTCGAGGGCAGAGGAAGTCTGCTAACATGCGGTGACGTCGAGGAGAATCCTGGC
CCAATGGATAAAAAGTATTCTATTGGTTTAGACATCGGCACTAATTCCGTTGGATGGGCTGTCATAACCG
ATGAATACAAAGTACCTTCAAAGAAATTTAAGGTGTTGGGGAACACAGACCGTCATTCGATTAAAAAGAA
TCTTATCGGTGCCCTCCTATTCGATAGTGGCGAAACGGCAGAGGCGACTCGCCTGAAACGAACCGCTCGG
AGAAGGTATACACGTCGCAAGAACCGAATATGTTACTTACAAGAAATTTTTAGCAATGAGATGGCCAAAG
TTGACGATTCTTTCTTTCACCGTTTGGAAGAGTCCTTCCTTGTCGAAGAGGACAAGAAACATGAACGGCA
CCCCATCTTTGGAAACATAGTAGATGAGGTGGCATATCATGAAAAGTACCCAACGATTTATCACCTCAGA
AAAAAGCTAGTTGACTCAACTGATAAAGCGGACCTGAGGTTAATCTACTTGGCTCTTGCCCATATGATAA
AGTTCCGTGGGCACTTTCTCATTGAGGGTGATCTAAATCCGGACAACTCGGATGTCGACAAACTGTTCAT
CCAGTTAGTACAAACCTATAATCAGTTGTTTGAAGAGAACCCTATAAATGCAAGTGGCGTGGATGCGAAG
GCTATTCTTAGCGCCCGCCTCTCTAAATCCCGACGGCTAGAAAACCTGATCGCACAATTACCCGGAGAGA
AGAAAAATGGGTTGTTCGGTAACCTTATAGCGCTCTCACTAGGCCTGACACCAAATTTTAAGTCGAACTT
CGACTTAGCTGAAGATGCCAAATTGCAGCTTAGTAAGGACACGTACGATGACGATCTCGACAATCTACTG
GCACAAATTGGAGATCAGTATGCGGACTTATTTTTGGCTGCCAAAAACCTTAGCGATGCAATCCTCCTAT
CTGACATACTGAGAGTTAATACTGAGATTACCAAGGCGCCGTTATCCGCTTCAATGATCAAAAGGTACGA
TGAACATCACCAAGACTTGACACTTCTCAAGGCCCTAGTCCGTCAGCAACTGCCTGAGAAATATAAGGAA
ATATTCTTTGATCAGTCGAAAAACGGGTACGCAGGTTATATTGACGGCGGAGCGAGTCAAGAGGAATTCT
ACAAGTTTATCAAACCCATATTAGAGAAGATGGATGGGACGGAAGAGTTGCTTGTAAAACTCAATCGCGA
AGATCTACTGCGAAAGCAGCGGACTTTCGACAACGGTAGCATTCCACATCAAATCCACTTAGGCGAATTG
CATGCTATACTTAGAAGGCAGGAGGATTTTTATCCGTTCCTCAAAGACAATCGTGAAAAGATTGAGAAAA
TCCTAACCTTTCGCATACCTTACTATGTGGGACCCCTGGCCCGAGGGAACTCTCGGTTCGCATGGATGAC
AAGAAAGTCCGAAGAAACGATTACTCCATGGAATTTTGAGGAAGTTGTCGATAAAGGTGCGTCAGCTCAA
TCGTTCATCGAGAGGATGACCAACTTTGACAAGAATTTACCGAACGAAAAAGTATTGCCTAAGCACAGTT
TACTTTACGAGTATTTCACAGTGTACAATGAACTCACGAAAGTTAAGTATGTCACTGAGGGCATGCGTAA
ACCCGCCTTTCTAAGCGGAGAACAGAAGAAAGCAATAGTAGATCTGTTATTCAAGACCAACCGCAAAGTG
ACAGTTAAGCAATTGAAAGAGGACTACTTTAAGAAAATTGAATGCTTCGATTCTGTCGAGATCTCCGGGG
TAGAAGATCGATTTAATGCGTCACTTGGTACGTATCATGACCTCCTAAAGATAATTAAAGATAAGGACTT
CCTGGATAACGAAGAGAATGAAGATATCTTAGAAGATATAGTGTTGACTCTTACCCTCTTTGAAGATCGG
GAAATGATTGAGGAAAGACTAAAAACATACGCTCACCTGTTCGACGATAAGGTTATGAAACAGTTAAAGA
GGCGTCGCTATACGGGCTGGGGACGATTGTCGCGGAAACTTATCAACGGGATAAGAGACAAGCAAAGTGG
TAAAACTATTCTCGATTTTCTAAAGAGCGACGGCTTCGCCAATAGGAACTTTATGCAGCTGATCCATGAT
GACTCTTTAACCTTCAAAGAGGATATACAAAAGGCACAGGTTTCCGGACAAGGGGACTCATTGCACGAAC
ATATTGCGAATCTTGCTGGTTCGCCAGCCATCAAAAAGGGCATACTCCAGACAGTCAAAGTAGTGGATGA
GCTAGTTAAGGTCATGGGACGTCACAAACCGGAAAACATTGTAATCGAGATGGCACGCGAAAATCAAACG
ACTCAGAAGGGGCAAAAAAACAGTCGAGAGCGGATGAAGAGAATAGAAGAGGGTATTAAAGAACTGGGCA
GCCAGATCTTAAAGGAGCATCCTGTGGAAAATACCCAATTGCAGAACGAGAAACTTTACCTCTATTACCT
ACAAAATGGAAGGGACATGTATGTTGATCAGGAACTGGACATAAACCGTTTATCTGATTACGACGTCGAT
CACATTGTACCCCAATCCTTTTTGAAGGACGATTCAATCGACAATAAAGTGCTTACACGCTCGGATAAGA
ACCGAGGGAAAAGTGACAATGTTCCAAGCGAGGAAGTCGTAAAGAAAATGAAGAACTATTGGCGGCAGCT
CCTAAATGCGAAACTGATAACGCAAAGAAAGTTCGATAACTTAACTAAAGCTGAGAGGGGTGGCTTGTCT
GAACTTGACAAGGCCGGATTTATTAAACGTCAGCTCGTGGAAACCCGCCAAATCACAAAGCATGTTGCAC
AGATACTAGATTCCCGAATGAATACGAAATACGACGAGAACGATAAGCTGATTCGGGAAGTCAAAGTAAT
CACTTTAAAGTCAAAATTGGTGTCGGACTTCAGAAAGGATTTTCAATTCTATAAAGTTAGGGAGATAAAT
AACTACCACCATGCGCACGACGCTTATCTTAATGCCGTCGTAGGGACCGCACTCATTAAGAAATACCCGA
AGCTAGAAAGTGAGTTTGTGTATGGTGATTACAAAGTTTATGACGTCCGTAAGATGATCGCGAAAAGCGA
ACAGGAGATAGGCAAGGCTACAGCCAAATACTTCTTTTATTCTAACATTATGAATTTCTTTAAGACGGAA
ATCACTCTGGCAAACGGAGAGATACGCAAACGACCTTTAATTGAAACCAATGGGGAGACAGGTGAAATCG
TATGGGATAAGGGCCGGGACTTCGCGACGGTGAGAAAAGTTTTGTCCATGCCCCAAGTCAACATAGTAAA
GAAAACTGAGGTGCAGACCGGAGGGTTTTCAAAGGAATCGATTCTTCCAAAAAGGAATAGTGATAAGCTC
ATCGCTCGTAAAAAGGACTGGGACCCGAAAAAGTACGGTGGCTTCGATAGCCCTACAGTTGCCTATTCTG
TCCTAGTAGTGGCAAAAGTTGAGAAGGGAAAATCCAAGAAACTGAAGTCAGTCAAAGAATTATTGGGGAT
AACGATTATGGAGCGCTCGTCTTTTGAAAAGAACCCCATCGACTTCCTTGAGGCGAAAGGTTACAAGGAA
GTAAAAAAGGATCTCATAATTAAACTACCAAAGTATAGTCTGTTTGAGTTAGAAAATGGCCGAAAACGGA
TGTTGGCTAGCGCCGGAGAGCTTCAAAAGGGGAACGAACTCGCACTACCGTCTAAATACGTGAATTTCCT
GTATTTAGCGTCCCATTACGAGAAGTTGAAAGGTTCACCTGAAGATAACGAACAGAAGCAACTTTTTGTT
GAGCAGCACAAACATTATCTCGACGAAATCATAGAGCAAATTTCGGAATTCAGTAAGAGAGTCATCCTAG
CTGATGCCAATCTGGACAAAGTATTAAGCGCATACAACAAGCACAGGGATAAACCCATACGTGAGCAGGC
GGAAAATATTATCCATTTGTTTACTCTTACCAACCTCGGCGCTCCAGCCGCATTCAAGTATTTTGACACA
ACGATAGATCGCAAACGATACACTTCTACCAAGGAGGTGCTAGACGCGACACTGATTCACCAATCCATCA
CGGGATTATATGAAACTCGGATAGATTTGTCACAGCTTGGGGGTGACGGATCCCCCAAGAAGAAGAGGAA
AGTCTCGAGCGACTACAAAGACCATGACGGTGATTATAAAGATCATGACATCGATTACAAGGATGACGAT
GACAAGTGAAGCGGCCGCACTCCTCAGGTGCAGGCTGCCTATCAGAAGGTGGTGGCTGGTGTGGCCAATG
CCCTGGCTCACAAATACCACTGAGATCTTTTTCCCTCTGCCAAAAATTATGGGGACATCATGAAGCCCCT
TGAGCATCTGACTTCTGGCTAATAAAGGAAATTTATTTTCATTGCAATAGTGTGTTGGAATTTTTTGTGT
CTCTCACTCGGAAGGACATATGGGAGGGCAAATCATTTAAAACATCAGAATGAGTATTTGGTTTAGAGTT
TGGCAACATATGCCCATATGCTGGCTGCCATGAACAAAGGTTGGCTATAAAGAGGTCATCAGTATATGAA
ACAGCCCCCTGCTGTCCATTCCTTATTCCATAGAAAAGCCTTGACTTGAGGTTAGATTTTTTTTATATTT
TGTTTTGTGTTATTTTTTTCTTTAACATCCCTAAAATTTTCCTTACATGTTTTACTAGCCAGATTTTTCC
TCCTCTCCTGACTACTCCCAGTCATAGCTGTCCCTCTTCTCTTATGAAGATCCCTCGACCTGCAGCCCAA
GCTTGGCGTAATCATGGTCATAGCTGTTTCCTGTGTGAAATTGTTATCCGCTCACAATTCCACACAACAT
ACGAGCCGGAAGCATAAAGTGTAAAGCCTGGGGTGCCTAATGAGTGAGCTAACTCACATTAATTGCGTTG
CGCTCACTGCCCGCTTTCCAGTCGGGAAACCTGTCGTGCCAGCGGATCCGCATCTCAATTAGTCAGCAAC
CATAGTCCCGCCCCTAACTCCGCCCATCCCGCCCCTAACTCCGCCCAGTTCCGCCCATTCTCCGCCCCAT
GGCTGACTAATTTTTTTTATTTATGCAGAGGCCGAGGCCGCCTCGGCCTCTGAGCTATTCCAGAAGTAGT
GAGGAGGCTTTTTTGGAGGCCTAGGCTTTTGCAAAAAGCTAACTTGTTTATTGCAGCTTATAATGGTTAC
AAATAAAGCAATAGCATCACAAATTTCACAAATAAAGCATTTTTTTCACTGCATTCTAGTTGTGGTTTGT
CCAAACTCATCAATGTATCTTATCATGTCTGGATCCGCTGCATTAATGAATCGGCCAACGCGCGGGGAGA
GGCGGTTTGCGTATTGGGCGCTCTTCCGCTTCCTCGCTCACTGACTCGCTGCGCTCGGTCGTTCGGCTGC
GGCGAGCGGTATCAGCTCACTCAAAGGCGGTAATACGGTTATCCACAGAATCAGGGGATAACGCAGGAAA
GAACATGTGAGCAAAAGGCCAGCAAAAGGCCAGGAACCGTAAAAAGGCCGCGTTGCTGGCGTTTTTCCAT
AGGCTCCGCCCCCCTGACGAGCATCACAAAAATCGACGCTCAAGTCAGAGGTGGCGAAACCCGACAGGAC
TATAAAGATACCAGGCGTTTCCCCCTGGAAGCTCCCTCGTGCGCTCTCCTGTTCCGACCCTGCCGCTTAC
CGGATACCTGTCCGCCTTTCTCCCTTCGGGAAGCGTGGCGCTTTCTCAATGCTCACGCTGTAGGTATCTC
AGTTCGGTGTAGGTCGTTCGCTCCAAGCTGGGCTGTGTGCACGAACCCCCCGTTCAGCCCGACCGCTGCG
CCTTATCCGGTAACTATCGTCTTGAGTCCAACCCGGTAAGACACGACTTATCGCCACTGGCAGCAGCCAC
TGGTAACAGGATTAGCAGAGCGAGGTATGTAGGCGGTGCTACAGAGTTCTTGAAGTGGTGGCCTAACTAC
GGCTACACTAGAAGGACAGTATTTGGTATCTGCGCTCTGCTGAAGCCAGTTACCTTCGGAAAAAGAGTTG
GTAGCTCTTGATCCGGCAAACAAACCACCGCTGGTAGCGGTGGTTTTTTTGTTTGCAAGCAGCAGATTAC
GCGCAGAAAAAAAGGATCTCAAGAAGATCCTTTGATCTTTTCTACGGGGTCTGACGCTCAGTGGAACGAA
AACTCACGTTAAGGGATTTTGGTCATGAGATTATCAAAAAGGATCTTCACCTAGATCCTTTTAAATTAAA
AATGAAGTTTTAAATCAATCTAAAGTATATATGAGTAAACTTGGTCTGACAGTTACCAATGCTTAATCAG
TGAGGCACCTATCTCAGCGATCTGTCTATTTCGTTCATCCATAGTTGCCTGACTCCCCGTCGTGTAGATA
ACTACGATACGGGAGGGCTTACCATCTGGCCCCAGTGCTGCAATGATACCGCGAGACCCACGCTCACCGG
CTCCAGATTTATCAGCAATAAACCAGCCAGCCGGAAGGGCCGAGCGCAGAAGTGGTCCTGCAACTTTATC
CGCCTCCATCCAGTCTATTAATTGTTGCCGGGAAGCTAGAGTAAGTAGTTCGCCAGTTAATAGTTTGCGC
AACGTTGTTGCCATTGCTACAGGCATCGTGGTGTCACGCTCGTCGTTTGGTATGGCTTCATTCAGCTCCG
GTTCCCAACGATCAAGGCGAGTTACATGATCCCCCATGTTGTGCAAAAAAGCGGTTAGCTCCTTCGGTCC
TCCGATCGTTGTCAGAAGTAAGTTGGCCGCAGTGTTATCACTCATGGTTATGGCAGCACTGCATAATTCT
CTTACTGTCATGCCATCCGTAAGATGCTTTTCTGTGACTGGTGAGTACTCAACCAAGTCATTCTGAGAAT
AGTGTATGCGGCGACCGAGTTGCTCTTGCCCGGCGTCAATACGGGATAATACCGCGCCACATAGCAGAAC
TTTAAAAGTGCTCATCATTGGAAAACGTTCTTCGGGGCGAAAACTCTCAAGGATCTTACCGCTGTTGAGA
TCCAGTTCGATGTAACCCACTCGTGCACCCAACTGATCTTCAGCATCTTTTACTTTCACCAGCGTTTCTG
GGTGAGCAAAAACAGGAAGGCAAAATGCCGCAAAAAAGGGAATAAGGGCGACACGGAAATGTTGAATACT
CATACTCTTCCTTTTTCAATATTATTGAAGCATTTATCAGGGTTATTGTCTCATGAGCGGATACATATTT
GAATGTATTTAGAAAAATAAACAAATAGGGGTTCCGCGCACATTTCCCCGAAAAGTGCCACCTG
