>Addgene plasmid #53371 | pSQT834 | addgene partial sequence | sequence record 87765 | Bglob-pA-R 5'-ttttggcagagggaaaaaga-3'
CAGGGCATTGGCCACACCAGCCACCACCTTCTGATAGGCAGCCTGCACCTGAGGAGTGCGGCCGCTTCAC
TTGTCATCGTCATCCTTGTAATCGATGTCATGATCTTTATAATCACCGTCATGGTCTTTGTAGTCGCTCG
AGACTTTCCTCTTCTTCTTGGGGGATCCGTCACCCCCAAGCTGTGACAAATCTATCCGAGTTTCATATAA
TCCCGTGATGGATTGGTGAATCAGTGTCGCGTCTAGCACCTCCTTGGTAGAAGTGTATCGTTTGCGATCT
ATCGTTGTGTCAAAATACTTGAATGCGGCTGGAGCGCCGAGGTTGGTAAGAGTAAACAAATGGATAATAT
TTTCCGCCTGCTCACGTATGGGTTTATCCCTGTGCTTGTTGTATGCGCTTAATACTTTGTCCAGATTGGC
ATCAGCTAGGATGACTCTCTTACTGAATTCCGAAATTTGCTCTATGATTTCGTCGAGATAATGTTTGTGC
TGCTCAACAAAAAGTTGCTTCTGTTCGTTATCTTCAGGTGAACCTTTCAACTTCTCGTAATGGGACGCTA
AATACAGGAAATTCACGTATTTAGACGGTAGTGCGAGTTCGTTCCCCTTTTGAAGCTCTCCGGCGCTAGC
CAACATCCGTTTTCGGCCATTTTCTAACTCAAACAGACTATACTTTGGTAGTTTAATTATGAGATCCTTT
TTTACTTCCTTGTAACCTTTCGCCTCAAGGAAGTCGATGGGGTTCTTTT
