>Addgene plasmid #53371 | pSQT834 | addgene partial sequence | sequence record 87767 | KJdCas9-F1 5'-GACGTCACAAACCGGAAAAC-3'
AACGACTCAGAAGGGGCAAAAAAACAGTCGAGAGCGGATGAAGAGAATAGAAGAGGGTATTAAAGAACTG
GGCAGCCAGATCTTAAAGGAGCATCCTGTGGAAAATACCCAATTGCAGAACGAGAAACTTTACCTCTATT
ACCTACAAAATGGAAGGGACATGTATGTTGATCAGGAACTGGACATAAACCGTTTATCTGATTACGACGT
CGATCACATTGTACCCCAATCCTTTTTGAAGGACGATTCAATCGACAATAAAGTGCTTACACGCTCGGAT
AAGAACCGAGGGAAAAGTGACAATGTTCCAAGCGAGGAAGTCGTAAAGAAAATGAAGAACTATTGGCGGC
AGCTCCTAAATGCGAAACTGATAACGCAAAGAAAGTTCGATAACTTAACTAAAGCTGAGAGGGGTGGCTT
GTCTGAACTTGACAAGGCCGGATTTATTAAACGTCAGCTCGTGGAAACCCGCCAAATCACAAAGCATGTT
GCACAGATACTAGATTCCCGAATGAATACGAAATACGACGAGAACGATAAGCTGATTCGGGAAGTCAAAG
TAATCACTTTAAAGTCAAAATTGGTGTCGGACTTCAGAAAGGATTTTCAATTCTATAAAGTTAGGGAGAT
AAATAACTACCACCATGCGCACGACGCTTATCTTAATGCCGTCGTAGGGACCGCACTCATTAAGAAATAC
CCGAAGCTAGAAAGTGAGTTTGTGTATGGTGATTACAAAGTTTATGACGTCCGTAAGATGATCGCGAAAA
