>Addgene plasmid #53371 | pSQT834 | addgene partial sequence | sequence record 90235 | pCAG-F 5'-GCAACGTGCTGGTTATTGTG-3'
TCGACGGTACCGCGGGCCCGGGATCCACCGGTCGCCACCATGGACCACTACCTCGACATTCGCTTGCGAC
CGGACCCGGAATTTCCCCCGGCGCAACTCATGAGCGTGCTCTTCGGCAAGCTCCACCAGGCCCTGGTGGC
ACAGGGCGGGGACAGGATCGGCGTGAGCTTCCCCGACCTCGACGAAAGCCGCTCCCGGCTGGGCGAGCGC
CTGCGCATTCATGCCTCGGCGGACGACCTTCGTGCCCTGCTCGCCCGGCCCTGGCTGGAAGGGTTGCGGG
ACCATCTGCAATTCGGAGAACCGGCAGTCGTGCCTCACCCCACACCGTACCGTCAGGTCAGTCGGGTTCA
GGCGAAAAGCAATCCGGAACGCCTGCGGCGGCGGCTCATGCGCCGGCACGATCTGAGTGAGGAGGAGGCT
CGGAAACGCATTCCCGATACGGTCGCGAGAGCCTTGGACCTGCCCTTCGTCACGCTACGCAGCCAGAGCA
CCGGACAGCACTTCCGTCTCTTCATCCGCCACGGGCCGTTGCAGGTGACGGCAGAGGAAGGAGGATTCAC
CTGTTACGGGTTGAGCAAAGGAGGTTTCGTTCCCTGGTTCGAGGGCAGAGGAAGTCTGCTAACATGCGGT
GACGTCGAGGAGAATCCTGGCCCAATGGATAAAAAGTATTCTATTGGTTTAGACATCGGCACTAATTCCG
TTGGATGGGCTGTCATAACCGATGAATACAAAGTACCTTCAAAGAAA
